Addgene plasmid #26145: pPR244-hnRNPA2
Depositing lab: Phillip Newmark. Depositing organization: University of Illinois at Urbana-Champaign. Publication: A functional genomic screen in planarians identifies novel regulators of germ cell development. Wang Y, Stary JM, Wilhelm JE, Newmark PA. Genes Dev. 2010 Sep 15. 24(18):2081-92. 10.1101/gad.1951010 PubMed 20844018.
Backbone
  Vector backbone: pPR244
  Backbone size w/o insert (bp): 2650
  Vector type: RNAi
Growth in bacteria
  Bacterial resistance: Kanamycin, 50 μg/mL
  Growth temperature: 37°C
  Growth strain: DH5alpha
  Growth instructions: HT115(DE3)
  Copy number: Unknown
Gene/Insert
  Gene/Insert name: Smed-hnRNPA2 (alt name: hnRNPA2)
  Species: Schmidtea mediterranea
  Insert size (bp): 1531
  GenBank ID: HM639989
  Cloning method: Restriction Enzyme
  Sequencing primers: 5′ CCTCGAGGTCGACGGTATC; 3′ AACAAAAGCTGGAGCTCCAC
Terms and licenses: Academic/Nonprofit Terms; Industry Terms: Not Available to Industry
How to cite: pPR244-hnRNPA2 was a gift from Phillip Newmark (Addgene plasmid # 26145 ; http://n2t.net/addgene:26145 ; RRID:Addgene_26145)
