[The description below was written by a language model from this plasmid's Addgene catalogue record.]
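Description:
pPR244-hnRNPA2 is an RNAi vector built on the pPR244 backbone (about 2.65 kb without insert) and carrying a roughly 1.5 kb fragment of Smed-hnRNPA2, the hnRNPA2 homolog from the planarian flatworm Schmidtea mediterranea. The insert was placed into the backbone by restriction enzyme cloning. The plasmid is maintained in E. coli under kanamycin selection. The record lists DH5alpha as the propagation strain and also names HT115(DE3), an RNase III-deficient strain with inducible T7 RNA polymerase that is commonly used to produce double-stranded RNA in bacteria. Copy number is recorded as unknown, and the origin of replication is not stated.

No feature table accompanies the entry, so the promoters and other regulatory elements flanking the insert are not described. The RNAi classification and the HT115(DE3) entry are consistent with a design in which the cloned fragment is transcribed from both strands to yield dsRNA, but the record does not confirm the specific promoter arrangement. No tags, reporters or eukaryotic selection markers are listed, which fits a construct intended as a template for gene-specific dsRNA rather than for protein expression.

The plasmid comes from a functional genomic screen in planarians aimed at finding regulators of germ cell development. Its expected use is knockdown of Smed-hnRNPA2 in S. mediterranea to assess the loss-of-function phenotype, particularly with respect to the germ line.
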