>Addgene plasmid #26145 | pPR244-hnRNPA2 | addgene partial sequence | sequence record 32253 | 26145 with pPR244-F (CCTCGAGGTCGACGGTATC)
TGCTGTCGCCGTTGCTGTCGGGCTTCATGGTATTTTGAGCAGAATTTCACGGCACAATAATCACTTGTAA
AGTTTCAGTTAGAATGGGTCGTCGAAATACAGAAAACAATGATAGACGAACCGAACAATTTCGAAAACTC
TTTATCGGCGGATTGACTCCCCAAACCGATGAAATCCGTCTCCGAAAATATTATGAACAGTGGGGTGAAT
TGGTCGACTTTGTTGTGATGAAAGATAATAAAACTGGCCGTTCAAGAGGATTCGGATTTGTTACTTATCG
AGATCCTGAAATGGTTGATGAAGCTCAAAATAATAGGCCCCATGAAGTTGATGGCAAAATCGTTGAAGCA
AAACGAGCAATGCCGCGAGAAGATTCCAACACTCCTGAATCACATATGACAGTTAACAAGCTCTTTGTCG
GAGGATTAAAAAAAGATGTAACAACTGAACATTTACGACATTATTTTACAAGTTATGGCACGATAACTGA
CTGTGAAATTGTTACATGGAAAGATTCAGGAGAGTCAAGAGGATTTGGATTTGTTACATTTGATGATTAC
GATCCAGTTGACAAAGCTATTCTTTATAAGCCTCACCAAATTGGTTCTAGTCGAGTCGACGTTAAAAAAG
CTTTGAGTAAAGATGAAATGGAAGAAATTCGTAGAAAACAACACAACGAGCCCTTATCTGTAAACTGNTC
AACATCAAGTGATTATTTTCAAAACACGTCAAAATCTACAATACCAGCCTTCCAAAGTCCCATTCAACAA
AACACTTATTCAAGCAATTTGCCATGCGTTGGGAGTGTCATGTTTGATGGTTCTTTCCAAGCCACTGGCT
ACCAATATCCAAACATTTCTGCATCAATTGG
